>Addgene plasmid #60843 | AAVS1-Neo-M2rtTA | addgene full sequence | sequence record 376618 | Addgene NGS Result
GSGGRGAGGTGCGGCGGCAGCCAATCAGAGCGGCGCGCTCCGAAAGTTTCCTTTTATGGCGAGGCGGCGG
CGGCGGCGGCCCTATAAAAAGCGAAGCGCGCGGCGGGCGGGAGTCGCTGCGCGCTGCCTTCGCCCCGTGC
CCCGCTCCGCCGCCGCCTCGCGCCGCCCGCCCCGGCTCTGACTGACCGCGTTACTCCCACAGGTGAGCGG
GCGGGACGGCCCTTCTCCTCCGGGCTGTAATTAGCGCTTGGTTTAATGACGGCTTGTTTCTTTTCTGTGG
CTGCGTGAAAGCCTTGAGGGGCTCCGGGAGGGCCCTTTGTGCGGGGGGAGCGGCTCGGGGGGTGCGTGCG
TGTGTGTGTGCGTGGGGAGCGCCGCGTGCGGCTCCGCGCTGCCCGGCGGCTGTGAGCGCTGCGGGCGCGG
CGCGGGGCTTTGTGCGCTCCGCAGTGTGCGCGAGGGGAGCGCGGCCGGGGGCGGTGCCCCGCGGTGCGGG
GGGGGCTGCGAGGGGAACAAAGGCTGCGTGCGGGGTGTGTGCGTGGGGGGGTGAGCAGGGGGTGTGGGCG
CGTCGGTCGGGCTGCAACCCCCCCTGCACCCCCCTCCCCGAGTTGCTGAGCACGGCCCGGCTTCGGGTGC
GGGGCTCCGTACGGGGCGTGGCGCGGGGCTCGCCGTGCCGGGCGGGGGGTGGCGGCAGGTGGGGGTGCCG
GGCGGGGCGGGGCCGCCTCGGGCCGGGGRGGGCTCGGGGGRGGGGCGCGGCGGCCCCCGGAGCGCCGGCG
GCTGTCGAGGCGCGGCGAGCCGCAGCCATTGCCTTTTATGGTAATCGTGCGAGAGGGCGCAGGGACTTCC
TTTGTCCCAAATCTGTGCGGAGCCGAAATCTGGGAGGCGCCGCCGCACCCCCTCTAGCGGGCGCGGGGCG
AAGCGGTGCGGCGCCGGCAGGAAGGAAATGGGCGGGGAGGGCCTTCGTGCGTCGCCGCGCCGCCGTCCCC
TTCTCCCTCTCCAGCCTCGGGGCTGTCCGCGGGGGGACGGCTGCCTTCGGGGGGGACGGGGCAGGGCGGG
GTTCGGCTTCTGGCGTGTGACCGGCGGCTCTAGAGCCTCTGCTAACCATGTTCATGCCTTCTTCTTTTTC
CTACAGCTCCTGGGCAACGTGCTGGTTATTGTGCTGTCTCATCATTTTGGCAAAGAATTCGGCTTGATCG
AAGCTAGTGGATCCCCCGGGCTGCAGGAATTCACCATGTCTAGACTGGACAAGAGCAAAGTCATAAACGG
CGCTCTGGAATTACTCAATGGAGTCGGTATCGAAGGCCTGACGACAAGGAAACTCGCTCAAAAGCTGGGA
GTTGAGCAGCCTACCCTGTACTGGCACGTGAAGAACAAGCGGGCCCTGCTCGATGCCCTGCCAATCGAGA
TGCTGGACAGGCATCATACCCACTTCTGCCCCCTGGAAGGCGAGTCATGGCAAGACTTTCTGCGGAACAA
CGCCAAGTCATTCCGCTGTGCTCTCCTCTCACATCGCGACGGGGCTAAAGTGCATCTCGGCACCCGCCCA
ACAGAGAAACAGTACGAAACCCTGGAAAATCAGCTCGCGTTCCTGTGTCAGCAAGGCTTCTCCCTGGAGA
ACGCACTGTACGCTCTGTCCGCCGTGGGCCACTTTACACTGGGCTGCGTATTGGAGGAACAGGAGCATCA
AGTAGCAAAAGAGGAAAGAGAGACACCTACCACCGATTCTATGCCCCCACTTCTGAGACAAGCAATTGAG
CTGTTCGACCGGCAGGGAGCCGAACCTGCCTTCCTTTTCGGCCTGGAACTAATCATATGTGGCCTGGAGA
AACAGCTAAAGTGCGAAAGCGGCGGGCCGGCCGACGCCCTTGACGATTTTGACTTAGACATGCTCCCAGC
CGATGCCCTTGACGACTTTGACCTTGATATGCTGCCTGCTGACGCTCTTGACGATTTTGACCTTGACATG
CTCCCCGGGTAACTAAGTAAGGATCCAGACATGATAAGATACATTGATGAGTTTGGACAAACCACAACTA
GAATGCAGTGAAAAAAATGCTTTATTTGTGAAATTTGTGATGCTATTGCTTTATTTGTAACCATTATAAG
CTGCAATAAACAAGTTAACAACAACAATTGCATTCATTTTATGTTTCAGGTTCAGGGGGAGGTGTGGGAG
GTTTTTTAAAGCAAGTAAAACCTCTACAAATGTGGTATGGCTGATTATGATCCTGCAAGCCTCGTCGTCC
TGGCCGGACCACGCTATCTGTGCAAGGTCCCCGGCCCCGGACGCGCGCTCCATGAGCAGAGCGCCCGCCG
CCGAGGCGAAGACTCGGGCGGCGCCCTGCCCGTCCCACCAGGTCAACAGGCGGTAACCGGCCTCTTCATC
GGGAATGCGCGCGACCTTCAGCATCGCCGGCATGTCCCCCTGGCGGACGGGAAGTATCCAGCTCGACCAA
GCTTTACTAGGGACAGGATTGGTGACAGAAAAGCCCCATCCTTAGGCCTCCTCCTTCCTAGTCTCCTGAT
ATTGGGTCTAACCCCCACCTCCTGTTAGGCAGATTCCTTATCTGGTGACACACCCCCATTTCCTGGAGCC
ATCTCTCTCCTTGCCAGAACCTCTAAGGTTTGCTTACGATGGAGCCAGAGAGGATCCTGGGAGGGAGAGC
TTGGCAGGGGGTGGGAGGGAAGGGGGGGATGCGTGACCTGCCCGGTTCTCAGTGGCCACCCTGCGCTACC
CTCTCCCAGAACCTGAGCTGCTCTGACGCGGCTGTCTGGTGCGTTTCACTGATCCTGGTGCTGCAGCTTC
CTTACACTTCCCAAGAGGAGAAGCAGTTTGGAAAAACAAAATCAGAATAAGTTGGTCCTGAGTTCTAACT
TTGGCTCTTCACCTTTCTAGTCCCCAATTTATATTGTTCCTCCGTGCGTCAGTTTTACCTGTGAGATAAG
GCCAGTAGCCAGCCCCGTCCTGGCAGGGCTGTGGTGAGGAGGGGGGTGTCCGTGTGGAAAACTCCCTTTG
TGAGAATGGTGCGTCCTAGGTGTTCACCAGGTCGTGGCCGCCTCTACTCCCTTTCTCTTTCTCCATCCTT
CTTTCCTTAAAGAGTCCCCAGTGCTATCTGGGACATATTCCTCCGCCCAGAGCAGGGTCCCGCTTCCCTA
AGGCCCTGCTCTGGGCTTCTGGGTTTGAGTCCTTGGCAAGCCCAGGAGAGGCGCTCAGGCTTCCCTGTCC
CCCTTCCTCGTCCACCATCTCATGCCCCTGGCTCTCCTGCCCCTTCCCTACAGGGGTTCCTGGCTCTGCT
CTAAGGGCGAATTCGCGGCCGCTAAATTCAATTCGCCCTATAGTGAGTCGTATTACAATTCACTGGCCGT
CGTTTTACAACGTCGTGACTGGGAAAACCCTGGCGTTACCCAACTTAATCGCCTTGCAGCACATCCCCCT
TTCGCCAGCTGGCGTAATAGCGAAGAGGCCCGCACCGATCGCCCTTCCCAACAGTTGCGCAGCCTATACG
TACGGCAGTTTAAGGTTTACACCTATAAAAGAGAGAGCCGTTATCGTCTGTTTGTGGATGTACAGAGTGA
TATTATTGACACGCCGGGGCGACGGATGGTGATCCCCCTGGCCAGTGCACGTCTGCTGTCAGATAAAGTC
TCCCGTGAACTTTACCCGGTGGTGCATATCGGGGATGAAAGCTGGCGCATGATGACCACCGATATGGCCA
GTGTGCCGGTCTCCGTTATCGGGGAAGAAGTGGCTGATCTCAGCCACCGCGAAAATGACATCAAAAACGC
CATTAACCTGATGTTCTGGGGAATATAAATGTCAGGCATGAGATTATCAAAAAGGATCTTCACCTAGATC
CTTTTCACGTAGAAAGCCAGTCCGCAGAAACGGTGCTGACCCCGGATGAATGTCAGCTACTGGGCTATCT
GGACAAGGGAAAACGCAAGCGCAAAGAGAAAGCAGGTAGCTTGCAGTGGGCTTACATGGCGATAGCTAGA
CTGGGCGGTTTTATGGACAGCAAGCGAACCGGAATTGCCAGCTGGGGCGCCCTCTGGTAAGGTTGGGAAG
CCCTGCAAAGTAAACTGGATGGCTTTCTTGCCGCCAAGGATCTGATGGCGCAGGGGATCAAGCTCTGATC
AAGAGACAGGATGAGGATCGTTTCGCATGATTGAACAAGATGGATTGCACGCAGGTTCTCCGGCCGCTTG
GGTGGAGAGGCTATTCGGCTATGACTGGGCACAACAGACAATCGGCTGCTCTGATGCCGCCGTGTTCCGG
CTGTCAGCGCAGGGGCGCCCGGTTCTTTTTGTCAAGACCGACCTGTCCGGTGCCCTGAATGAACTGCAAG
ACGAGGCAGCGCGGCTATCGTGGCTGGCCACGACGGGCGTTCCTTGCGCAGCTGTGCTCGACGTTGTCAC
TGAAGCGGGAAGGGACTGGCTGCTATTGGGCGAAGTGCCGGGGCAGGATCTCCTGTCATCTCACCTTGCT
CCTGCCGAGAAAGTATCCATCATGGCTGATGCAATGCGGCGGCTGCATACGCTTGATCCGGCTACCTGCC
CATTCGACCACCAAGCGAAACATCGCATCGAGCGAGCACGTACTCGGATGGAAGCCGGTCTTGTCGATCA
GGATGATCTGGACGAAGAGCATCAGGGGCTCGCGCCAGCCGAACTGTTCGCCAGGCTCAAGGCGAGCATG
CCCGACGGCGAGGATCTCGTCGTGACCCATGCATGGCGATGCCTGCTTGCCGAATATCATGGTGGAAAAT
GGCCGCTTTTCTGGATTCATCGACTGTGGCCGGCTGGGTGTGGCGGACCGCTATCAGGACATAGCGTTGG
CTACCCGTGATATTGCTGAAGAGCTTGGCGGCGAATGGGCTGACCGCTTCCTCGTGCTTTACGGTATCGC
CGCTCCCGATTCGCAGCGCATCGCCTTCTATCGCCTTCTTGACGAGTTCTTCTGAATTATTAACGCTTAC
AATTTCCTGATGCGGTATTTTCTCCTTACGCATCTGTGCGGTATTTCACACCGCATCAGGTGGCACTTTT
CGGGGAAATGTGCGCGGAACCCCTATTTGTTTATTTTTCTAAATACATTCAAATATGTATCCGCTCATGA
GATTATCAAAAAGGATCTTCACCTAGATCCTTTTAAATTAAAAATGAAGTTTTAAATCAATCTAAAGTAT
ATATGAGTAAACTTGGTCTGACAGTTACCAATGCTTAATCAGTGAGGCACCTATCTCAGCGATCTGTCTA
TTTCGTTCATCCATAGTTGCCTGACTCCCCGTCGTGTAGATAACTACGATACGGGAGGGCTTACCATCTG
GCCCCAGTGCTGCAATGATACCGCGAGACCCACGCTCACCGGCTCCAGATTTATCAGCAATAAACCAGCC
AGCCGGAAGGGCCGAGCGCAGAAGTGGTCCTGCAACTTTATCCGCCTCCATCCAGTCTATTAATTGTTGC
CGGGAAGCTAGAGTAAGTAGTTCGCCAGTTAATAGTTTGCGCAACGTTGTTGCCATTGCTACAGGCATCG
TGGTGTCACGCTCGTCGTTTGGTATGGCTTCATTCAGCTCCGGTTCCCAACGATCAAGGCGAGTTACATG
ATCCCCCATGTTGTGCAAAAAAGCGGTTAGCTCCTTCGGTCCTCCGATCGTTGTCAGAAGTAAGTTGGCC
GCAGTGTTATCACTCATGGTTATGGCAGCACTGCATAATTCTCTTACTGTCATGCCATCCGTAAGATGCT
TTTCTGTGACTGGTGAATACTCAACCAAGTCATTCTGAGAATAGTGTATGCGGCGACCGAGTTGCTCTTG
CCCGGCGTCAATACGGGATAATACCGCGCCACATAGCAGAACTTTAAAAGTGCTCATCATTGGAAAACGT
TCTTCGGGGCGAAAACTCTCAAGGATCTTACCGCTGTTGAGATCCAGTTCGATGTAACCCACTCGTGCAC
CCAACTGATCTTCAGCATCTTTTACTTTCACCAGCGTTTCTGGGTGAGCAAAAACAGGAAGGCAAAATGC
CGCAAAAAAGGGAATAAGGGCGACACGGAAATGTTGAATACTCATACTCTTCCTTTTTCAATATTATTGA
AGCATTTATCAGGGTTATTGTCTCATGACCAAAATCCCTTAACGTGAGTTTTCGTTCCACTGAGCGTCAG
ACCCCGTAGAAAAGATCAAAGGATCTTCTTGAGATCCTTTTTTTCTGCGCGTAATCTGCTGCTTGCAAAC
AAAAAAACCACCGCTACCAGCGGTGGTTTGTTTGCCGGATCAAGAGCTACCAACTCTTTTTCCGAAGGTA
ACTGGCTTCAGCAGAGCGCAGATACCAAATACTGTTCTTCTAGTGTAGCCGTAGTTAGGCCACCACTTCA
AGAACTCTGTAGCACCGCCTACATACCTCGCTCTGCTAATCCTGTTACCAGTGGCTGCTGCCAGTGGCGA
TAAGTCGTGTCTTACCGGGTTGGACTCAAGACGATAGTTACCGGATAAGGCGCAGCGGTCGGGCTGAACG
GGGGGTTCGTGCACACAGCCCAGCTTGGAGCGAACGACCTACACCGAACTGAGATACCTACAGCGTGAGC
TATGAGAAAGCGCCACGCTTCCCGAAGGGAGAAAGGCGGACAGGTATCCGGTAAGCGGCAGGGTCGGAAC
AGGAGAGCGCACGAGGGAGCTTCCAGGGGGAAACGCCTGGTATCTTTATAGTCCTGTCGGGTTTCGCCAC
CTCTGACTTGAGCGTCGATTTTTGTGATGCTCGTCAGGGGGGCGGAGCCTATGGAAAAACGCCAGCAACG
CGGCCTTTTTACGGTTCCTGGCCTTTTGCTGGCCTTTTGCTCACATGTTCTTTCCTGCGTTATCCCCTGA
TTCTGTGGATAACCGTATTACCGCCTTTGAGTGAGCTGATACCGCTCGCCGCAGCCGAACGACCGAGCGC
AGCGAGTCAGTGAGCGAGGAAGCGGAAGAGCGCCCAATACGCAAACCGCCTCTCCCCGCGCGTTGGCCGA
TTCATTAATGCAGCTGGCACGACAGGTTTCCCGACTGGAAAGCGGGCAGTGAGCGCAACGCAATTAATGT
GAGTTAGCTCACTCATTAGGCACCCCAGGCTTTACACTTTATGCTTCCGGCTCGTATGTTGTGTGGAATT
GTGAGCGGATAACAATTTCACACAGGAAACAGCTATGACCATGATTACGCCAAGCTCAGAATTAACCCTC
ACTAAAGGGACTAGTCCTGCAGGTTTAAACGAATTCGCCCTTTGCTTTCTCTGACCAGCATTCTCTCCCC
TGGGCCTGTGCCGCTTTCTGTCTGCAGCTTGTGGCCTGGGTCACCTCTACGGCTGGCCCAGATCCTTCCC
TGCCGCCTCCTTCAGGTTCCGTCTTCCTCCACTCCCTCTTCCCCTTGCTCTCTGCTGTGTTGCTGCCCAA
GGATGCTCTTTCCGGAGCACTTCCTTCTCGGCGCTGCACCACGTGATGTCCTCTGAGCGGATCCTCCCCG
TGTCTGGGTCCTCTCCGGGCATCTCTCCTCCCTCACCCAACCCCATGCCGTCTTCACTCGCTGGGTTCCC
TTTTCCTTCTCCTTCTGGGGCCTGTGCCATCTCTCGTTTCTTAGGATGGCCTTCTCCGACGGATGTCTCC
CTTGCGTCCCGCCTCCCCTTCTTGTAGGCCTGCATCATCACCGTTTTTCTGGACAACCCCAAAGTACCCC
GTCTCCCTGGCTTTAGCCACCTCTCCATCCTCTTGCTTTCTTTGCCTGGACACCCCGTTCTCCTGTGGAT
TCGGGTCACCTCTCACTCCTTTCATTTGGGCAGCTCCCCTACCCCCCTTACCTCTCTAGTCTGTGCTAGC
TCTTCCAGCCCCCTGTCATGGCATCTTCCAGGGGTCCGAGAGCTCAGCTAGTCTTCTTCCTCCAACCCGG
GCCCCTATGTCCACTTCAGGACAGCATGTTTGCTGCCTCCAGGGATCCTGTGTCCCCGAGCTGGGACCAC
CTTATATTCCCAGGGCCGGTTAATGTGGCTCTGGTTCTGGGTACTTTTATCTGTCCCCTCCACCCCACAG
TGGGGCAAGCTTCTGACCTCTTCTCTTCCTCCCACAGGGCCTCGAGAGATCTGGCAGCGGAGAGGGCAGA
GGAAGTCTTCTAACATGCGGTGACGTGGAGGAGAATCCCGGCCCTAGGCTCGAGACGCGTATGGGATCGG
CCATTGAACAAGATGGATTGCACGCAGGTTCTCCGGCCGCTTGGGTGGAGAGGCTATTCGGCTATGACTG
GGCACAACAGACAATCGGCTGCTCTGATGCCGCCGTGTTCCGGCTGTCAGCGCAGGGGCGCCCGGTTCTT
TTTGTCAAGACCGACCTGTCCGGTGCCCTGAATGAACTGCAGGACGAGGCAGCGCGGCTATCGTGGCTGG
CCACGACGGGCGTTCCTTGCGCAGCTGTGCTCGACGTTGTCACTGAAGCGGGAAGGGACTGGCTGCTATT
GGGCGAAGTGCCGGGGCAGGATCTCCTGTCATCTCACCTTGCTCCTGCCGAGAAAGTATCCATCATGGCT
GATGCAATGCGGCGGCTGCATACGCTTGATCCGGCTACCTGCCCATTCGACCACCAAGCGAAACATCGCA
TCGAGCGAGCACGTACTCGGATGGAAGCCGGTCTTGTCGATCAGGATGATCTGGACGAAGAGCATCAGGG
GCTCGCGCCAGCCGAACTGTTCGCCAGGCTCAAGGCGCGCATGCCCGACGGCGAGGATCTCGTCGTGACC
CATGGCGATGCCTGCTTGCCGAATATCATGGTGGAAAATGGCCGCTTTTCTGGATTCATCGACTGTGGCC
GGCTGGGTGTGGCGGACCGCTATCAGGACATAGCGTTGGCTACCCGTGATATTGCTGAAGAGCTTGGCGG
CGAATGGGCTGACCGCTTCCTCGTGCTTTACGGTATCGCCGCTCCCGATTCGCAGCGCATCGCCTTCTAT
CGCCTTCTTGACGAGTTCTTCTGAGGGGATCCGCTGTAAGTCTGCAGAAATTGATGATCTATTAAACAAT
AAAGATGTCCACTAAAATGGAAGTTTTTCCTGTCATACTTTGTTAAGAAGGGTGAGAACAGAGTACCTAC
ATTTTGAATGGAAGGATTGGAGCTACGGGGGTGGGGGTGGGGTGGGATTAGATAAATGCCTGCTCTTTAC
TGAAGGCTCTTTACTATTGCTTTATGATAATGTTTCATAGTTGGATATCATAATTTAAACAAGCAAAACC
AAATTAAGGGCCAGCTCATTCCTCCCACTCATGATCTATAGATCTATAGATCTCTCGTGGGATCATTGTT
TTTCTCTTGATTCCCACTTTGTGGTTCTAAGTACTGTGGTTTCCAAATGTGTCAGTTTCATAGCCTGAAG
AACGAGATCAGCAGCCTCTGTTCCACATACACTTCATTCTCAGTATTGTTTTGCCAAGTTCTAATTCCAT
CAGAAGCTGGGAGCTCCACCGCGGTGGCGGCCGCTCTAGAACTAGTTATTAATAGTAATCAATTACGGGG
TCATTAGTTCATAGCCCATATATGGAGTTCCGCGTTACATAACTTACGGTAAATGGCCCGCCTGGCTGAC
CGCCCAACGACCCCCGCCCATTGACGTCAATAATGACGTATGTTCCCATAGTAACGCCAATAGGGACTTT
CCATTGACGTCAATGGGTGGAGTATTTACGGTAAACTGCCCACTTGGCAGTACATCAAGTGTATCATATG
CCAAGTACGCCCCCTATTGACGTCAATGACGGTAAATGGCCCGCCTGGCATTATGCCCAGTACATGACCT
TATGGGACTTTCCTACTTGGCAGTACATCTACGTATTAGTCATCGCTATTACCATGGTCGAGGTGAGCCC
CACGTTCTGCTTCACTCTCCCCATCTCCCCCCCCTCCCCACCCCCAATTTTGTATTTATTTATTTTTTAA
TTATTTTGTGCAGCGATGGGGGCGGGGGGGGGG
Features (pLannotate 1.2.2; 30 found; start..end, strand, type, name):
    110..1126    +  intron         chimeric intron: chimera between introns from chicken β-actin and rabbit β-globin
   1194..1222    +  misc_feature   MCS (fragment): pBluescript multiple cloning site
   1226..1972    +  CDS            rtTA-Advanced: improved tetracycline-controlled transactivator In the Tet-On® system, rtTA-Advanced binds to the Tet-responsive element and stimulates transcription only in the presence of tetracycline or doxycycline.
   1982..2116    -  polyA_signal   SV40 poly(A) signal: SV40 polyadenylation signal
   2139..2222    -  CDS            large T antigen (fragment): large T antigen from SV40 (simian virus 40)
   2216..2446    -  CDS            str (fragment): STR_KLEPN - Protein inferred from homology: Swiss-Prot protein existence level 3. The aminoglycoside phosphotransferases achieve inactivation of their antibiotic substrates by phosphorylation. From Klebsiella pneumoniae.
   2456..3292    +  misc_feature   HA-R: right homology arm from the adeno-associated virus integration site (AAVS1) within intron 1 of the human PPP1R12C gene
   3327..3345    -  promoter       T7 promoter: promoter for bacteriophage T7 RNA polymerase
   3348..3495    +  CDS            lacZα (fragment): LacZα fragment of β-galactosidase; lacZ fragment
   3505..3808    +  CDS            ccdB (fragment): CcdB, a bacterial toxin that poisons DNA gyrase; ccdB; Plasmids containing the ccdB gene cannot be propagated in standard E. coli strains.
   3856..4125    +  CDS            tnpA (fragment): TN5P_ECOLX - Also known as tnp. Experimental evidence at protein level: Swiss-Prot protein existence level 1. Mediates transposition of transposon Tn5 by a 'cut and paste' mechanism. First, the monomeric transposase binds the 19 bp inverted DNA repeats flanking the transposon. Then, dimerization of the DNA- bound transposase creates a synaptic DNA complex. After nicking of the first DNA strand, excision of the transposon proceeds through a series of intermediates. The transposase then mediates the insertion of the transposon at a new site by strand transfer. The activity of the wild- type tran
   4157..4955    +  CDS            NeoR/KanR (fragment): aminoglycoside phosphotransferase from Tn5; aph(3')-II (or nptII); confers resistance to neomycin, kanamycin, and G418 (Geneticin®)
   4976..5026    -  misc_feature   bom (fragment): basis of mobility region from pBR322
   5053..5112    +  promoter       AmpR promoter (fragment): bla
   5205..6065    -  CDS            AmpR: β-lactamase; bla; confers resistance to ampicillin, carbenicillin, and related antibiotics
   6066..6118    -  promoter       AmpR promoter (fragment): bla
   6189..6777    +  rep_origin     ori: high-copy-number ColE1/pMB1/pBR322/pUC origin of replication
   6960..7052    +  CDS            lacI (fragment): lac repressor; lacI; The lac repressor binds to the lac operator to inhibit transcription in E. coli. This inhibition can be relieved by adding lactose or isopropyl-β-D-thiogalactopyranoside (IPTG).
   7065..7086    +  protein_bind   CAP binding site: CAP binding activates transcription in the presence of cAMP. E. coli catabolite activator protein
   7101..7131    +  promoter       lac promoter: promoter for the E. coli lac operon
   7139..7155    +  protein_bind   lac operator: The lac repressor binds to the lac operator to inhibit transcription in E. coli. This inhibition can be relieved by adding lactose or isopropyl-β-D-thiogalactopyranoside (IPTG). lac repressor encoded by lacI
   7200..7218    +  promoter       T3 promoter: promoter for bacteriophage T3 RNA polymerase
   7253..8056    +  misc_feature   HA-L: left homology arm from the adeno-associated virus integration site (AAVS1) within intron 1 of the human PPP1R12C gene
   8063..8088    +  misc_feature   SA: splice acceptor site
   8181..8984    +  CDS            NeoR/KanR: aminoglycoside phosphotransferase from Tn5; aph(3')-II (or nptII); confers resistance to neomycin, kanamycin, and G418 (Geneticin®)
   8994..9455    +  polyA_signal   PGK poly(A) signal: mouse phosphoglycerate kinase 1 polyadenylation signal
   9461..9496    +  misc_feature   MCS (fragment): pBluescript multiple cloning site
   9553..9856    +  enhancer       CMV enhancer: human cytomegalovirus immediate early enhancer
   9858..4       +  promoter       chicken β-actin promoter (fragment) (across the origin): contains a 21-bp deletion relative to the standard chicken β-actin promoter
   9973..109     +  promoter       chicken β-actin promoter (fragment) (across the origin): contains a 21-bp deletion relative to the standard chicken β-actin promoter
