[The description below was written by a language model from this plasmid's Addgene catalogue record and pLannotate feature annotations shown in this document.]
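Description:
AAVS1-Neo-M2rtTA is a gene-targeting donor plasmid designed to insert a constitutively expressed reverse tetracycline transactivator into the AAVS1 "safe harbor" locus, which lies in intron 1 of the human PPP1R12C gene. It is propagated in E. coli through a high-copy ColE1/pUC-type origin with ampicillin resistance (AmpR). The catalogue names no specific backbone. The feature table shows remnants of a cloning vector outside the homology arms: T3 and T7 promoters, lac regulatory elements, lacZα and ccdB fragments, and a second, partial Tn5-derived NeoR/KanR sequence. The catalogue lists a total size of about 10.1 kb, while the sequenced record is slightly shorter at 9,973 nt.

The payload sits between the left and right AAVS1 homology arms (HA-L and HA-R, each roughly 800 bp), which direct homology-directed repair after a nuclease-induced break at the locus; the associated publication used zinc finger nucleases. Immediately after HA-L comes a splice acceptor followed by a promoterless neomycin phosphotransferase gene and a PGK poly(A) signal. This gene-trap arrangement means G418 resistance should arise mainly when the cassette lands correctly and is spliced into the endogenous PPP1R12C transcript, which enriches for targeted clones over random integrants. Downstream, a CAG-type promoter (CMV enhancer, chicken β-actin promoter and chimeric intron) drives M2rtTA, annotated as rtTA-Advanced, and an SV40 poly(A) signal is annotated just downstream of it, though on the opposite strand.

Once integrated, the transactivator binds Tet-responsive promoters only in the presence of doxycycline. The construct is therefore suited to building isogenic human cell lines for Tet-On inducible transgene expression.
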