Addgene plasmid #60843: AAVS1-Neo-M2rtTA
Purpose: AAVS1 donor vector for genomic targeting
Depositing lab: Rudolf Jaenisch. Depositing organization: Whitehead Institute for Biomedical Research. Publication: Functional genomics, proteomics, and regulatory DNA analysis in isogenic settings using zinc finger nuclease-driven transgenesis into a safe harbor locus in the human genome. DeKelver RC, Choi VM, Moehle EA, Paschon DE, Hockemeyer D, Meijsing SH, Sancak Y, Cui X, Steine EJ, Miller JC, Tam P, Bartsevich VV, Meng X, Rupniewski I, Gopalan SM, Sun HC, Pitz KJ, Rock JM, Zhang L, Davis GD, Rebar EJ, Cheeseman IM, Yamamoto KR, Sabatini DM, Jaenisch R, Gregory PD, Urnov FD. Genome Res. 2010 Aug;20(8):1133-42. doi: 10.1101/gr.106773.110. Epub 2010 May 27. PubMed 20508142.
Backbone
  Vector backbone: N/A
  Backbone size w/o insert (bp): 8516
  Total vector size (bp): 10098
  Vector type: targeting donor
  Selectable markers: Neomycin (select with G418)
Growth in bacteria
  Bacterial resistance: Ampicillin, 100 μg/mL
  Growth temperature: 30°C
  Growth strain: Stbl3
  Copy number: High Copy
Gene/Insert 1
  Gene/Insert name: M2rtTA
  Insert size (bp): 782
  Cloning method: Unknown
  Sequencing primers: 5′ pCAG-F
Gene/Insert 2
  Gene/Insert name: Neo
  Insert size (bp): 800
  Cloning method: Unknown
  Sequencing primers: 5′ M13rev
Resource information
  A portion of this plasmid was derived from a plasmid made by: M2-rtTA was obtained from Dr. H. Bujard
Terms and licenses: Academic/Nonprofit Terms; Industry Terms: Not Available to Industry
How to cite: AAVS1-Neo-M2rtTA was a gift from Rudolf Jaenisch (Addgene plasmid # 60843 ; http://n2t.net/addgene:60843 ; RRID:Addgene_60843)
