>Addgene plasmid #60843 | AAVS1-Neo-M2rtTA | addgene partial sequence | sequence record 103753 | T3 5'-GCAATTAACCCTCACTAAAGG-3'
TGCTTTCTCTGACCAGCATTCTCTCCCCTGGGCCTGTGCCGCTTTCTGTCTGCAGCTTGTGGCCTGGGTC
ACCTCTACGGCTGGCCCAGATCCTTCCCTGCCGCCTCCTTCAGGTTCCGTCTTCCTCCACTCCCTCTTCC
CCTTGCTCTCTGCTGTGTTGCTGCCCAAGGATGCTCTTTCCGGAGCACTTCCTTCTCGGCGCTGCACCAC
GTGATGTCCTCTGAGCGGATCCTCCCCGTGTCTGGGTCCTCTCCGGGCATCTCTCCTCCCTCACCCAACC
CCATGCCGTCTTCACTCGCT
