>Addgene plasmid #60843 | AAVS1-Neo-M2rtTA | addgene partial sequence | sequence record 168773 | pcag-f 5'-GCAACGTGCTGGTTATTGTG-3'
GGCTTGATCGAAGCTAGTGGATCCCCCGGGCTGCAGGAATTCACCATGTCTAGACTGGACAAGAGCAAAG
TCATAAACGGCGCTCTGGAATTACTCAATGGAGTCGGTATCGAAGGCCTGACGACAAGGAAACTCGCTCA
AAAGCTGGGAGTTGAGCAGCCTACCCTGTACTGGCACGTGAAGAACAAGCGGGCCCTGCTCGATGCCCTG
CCAATCGAGATGCTGGACAGGCATCATACCCACTTCTGCCCCCTGGAAGGCGAGTCATGGCAAGACTTTC
TGCGGAACAACGCCAAGTCATTCCGCTGTGCTCTCCTCTCACATCGCGACGGGGCTAAAGTGCATCTCGG
CACCCGCCCAACAGAGAAACAGTACGAAACCCTGGAAAATCAGCTCGCGTTCCTGTGTCAGCAAGGCTTC
TCCCTGGAGAACGCACTGTACGCTCTGTCCGCCGTGGGCCACTTTACACTGGGCTGCGTATTGGAGGAAC
AGGAGCATCAAGTAGCAAAAGAGGAAAGAGAGACACCTACCACCGATTCTATGCCCCCACTTCTGAGACA
AGCAATTGAGCTGTTCGACCGGCAGGGAGCCGAACCTGCCTTCCTTTTCGGCCTGGAACTAATCATATGT
GGCCTGGAGAAACAGCTAAAGTGCGAAAGCGGCGGGCCGGCCGACGCCCTTGACGATTTTGACTTAGACA
TGCTCCCAGCCGATGCCCTTGACGACTTTGACCTTGATATGCTGCCTGCTGACGCTCTTGACGATTTTGA
CCTTGACATGCTCCCCGGGTAACTAAGTAAGGATCCAGACATGATAAGATACATTGATGAGTTTGGACAA
ACCACAACTAGAATGCAGTGAAAAAAATGCTTTATTTGTGAAATTTGTGATGCTATTGCTTTATTTGTAA
CCATTATAAG
