>Addgene plasmid #60843 | AAVS1-Neo-M2rtTA | addgene partial sequence | sequence record 200260 | Addgene Partial NGS Result
CTAGTCCTGCAGGTTTAAACGAATTCGCCCTTTGCTTTCTCTGACCAGCATTCTCTCCCCTGGGCCTGTG
CCGCTTTCTGTCTGCAGCTTGTGGCCTGGGTCACCTCTACGGCTGGCCCAGATCCTTCCCTGCCGCCTCC
TTCAGGTTCCGTCTTCCTCCACTCCCTCTTCCCCTTGCTCTCTGCTGTGTTGCTGCCCAAGGATGCTCTT
TCCGGAGCACTTCCTTCTCGGCGCTGCACCACGTGATGTCCTCTGAGCGGATCCTCCCCGTGTCTGGGTC
CTCTCCGGGCATCTCTCCTCCCTCACCCAACCCCATGCCGTCTTCACTCGCTGGGTTCCCTTTTCCTTCT
CCTTCTGGGGCCTGTGCCATCTCTCGTTTCTTAGGATGGCCTTCTCCGACGGATGTCTCCCTTGCGTCCC
GCCTCCCCTTCTTGTAGGCCTGCATCATCACCGTTTTTCTGGACAACCCCAAAGTACCCCGTCTCCCTGG
CTTTAGCCACCTCTCCATCCTCTTGCTTTCTTTGCCTGGACACCCCGTTCTCCTGTGGATTCGGGTCACC
TCTCACTCCTTTCATTTGGGCAGCTCCCCTACCCCCCTTACCTCTCTAGTCTGTGCTAGCTCTTCCAGCC
CCCTGTCATGGCATCTTCCAGGGGTCCGAGAGCTCAGCTAGTCTTCTTCCTCCAACCCGGGCCCCTATGT
CCACTTCAGGACAGCATGTTTGCTGCCTCCAGGGATCCTGTGTCCCCGAGCTGGGACCACCTTATATTCC
CAGGGCCGGTTAATGTGGCTCTGGTTCTGGGTACTTTTATCTGTCCCCTCCACCCCACAGTGGGGCAAGC
TTCTGACCTCTTCTCTTCCTCCCACAGGGCCTCGAGAGATCTGGCAGCGGAGAGGGCAGAGGAAGTCTTC
TAACATGCGGTGACGTGGAGGAGAATCCCGGCCCTAGGCTCGAGACGCGTATGGGATCGGCCATTGAACA
AGATGGATTGCACGCAGGTTCTCCGGCCGCTTGGGTGGAGAGGCTATTCGGCTATGACTGGGCACAACAG
ACAATCGGCTGCTCTGATGCCGCCGTGTTCCGGCTGTCAGCGCAGGGGCGCCCGGTTCTTTTTGTCAAGA
CCGACCTGTCCGGTGCCCTGAATGAACTGCAGGACGAGGCAGCGCGGCTATCGTGGCTGGCCACGACGGG
CGTTCCTTGCGCAGCTGTGCTCGACGTTGTCACTGAAGCGGGAAGGGACTGGCTGCTATTGGGCGAAGTG
CCGGGGCAGGATCTCCTGTCATCTCACCTTGCTCCTGCCGAGAAAGTATCCATCATGGCTGATGCAATGC
GGCGGCTGCATACGCTTGATCCGGCTACCTGCCCATTCGACCACCAAGCGAAACATCGCATCGAGCGAGC
ACGTACTCGGATGGAAGCCGGTCTTGTCGATCAGGATGATCTGGACGAAGAGCATCAGGGGCTCGCGCCA
GCCGAACTGTTCGCCAGGCTCAAGGCGCGCATGCCCGACGGCGAGGATCTCGTCGTGACCCATGGCGATG
CCTGCTTGCCGAATATCATGGTGGAAAATGGCCGCTTTTCTGGATTCATCGACTGTGGCCGGCTGGGTGT
GGCGGACCGCTATCAGGACATAGCGTTGGCTACCCGTGATATTGCTGAAGAGCTTGGCGGCGAATGGGCT
GACCGCTTCCTCGTGCTTTACGGTATCGCCGCTCCCGATTCGCAGCGCATCGCCTTCTATCGCCTTCTTG
ACGAGTTCTTCTGAGGGGATCCGCTGTAAGTCTGCAGAAATTGATGATCTATTAAACAATAAAGATGTCC
ACTAAAATGGAAGTTTTTCCTGTCATACTTTGTTAAGAAGGGTGAGAACAGAGTACCTACATTTTGAATG
GAAGGATTGGAGCTACGGGGGTGGGGGTGGGGTGGGATTAGATAAATGCCTGCTCTTTACTGAAGGCTCT
TTACTATTGCTTTATGATAATGTTTCATAGTTGGATATCATAATTTAAACAAGCAAAACCAAATTAAGGG
CCAGCTCATTCCTCCCACTCATGATCTATAGATCTATAGATCTCTCGTGGGATCATTGTTTTTCTCTTGA
TTCCCACTTTGTGGTTCTAAGTACTGTGGTTTCCAAATGTGTCAGTTTCATAGCCTGAAGAACGAGATCA
GCAGCCTCTGTTCCACATACACTTCATTCTCAGTATTGTTTTGCCAAGTTCTAATTCCATCAGAAGCTGG
GAGCTCCACCGCGGTGGCGGCCGCTCTAGAACTAGTTATTAATAGTAATCAATTACGGGGTCATTAGTTC
ATAGCCCATATATGGAGTTCCGCGTTACATAACTTACGGTAAATGGCCCGCCTGGCTGACCGCCCAACGA
CCCCCGCCCATTGACGTCAATAATGACGTATGTTCCCATAGTAACGCCAATAGGGACTTTCCATTGACGT
CAATGGGTGGAGTATTTACGGTAAACTGCCCACTTGGCAGTACATCAAGTGTATCATATGCCAAGTACGC
CCCCTATTGACGTCAATGACGGTAAATGGCCCGCCTGGCATTATGCCCAGTACATGACCTTATGGGACTT
TCCTACTTGGCAGTACATCTACGTATTAGTCATCGCTATTACCATGGTCGAGGTGAGCCCCACGTTCTGC
TTCACTCTCCCCATCTCCCCCCCCTCCCCACCCCCAATTTTGTATTTATTTATTTTTTAATTATTTTGTG
CAGCGATGGGGGCGGGGGGGGGGAGGGCTCGGGGGAGGGGCGCGGCGGCCCCCGGAGCGCCGGCGGCTGT
CGAGGCGCGGCGAGCCGCAGCCATTGCCTTTTATGGTAATCGTGCGAGAGGGCGCAGGGACTTCCTTTGT
CCCAAATCTGTGCGGAGCCGAAATCTGGGAGGCGCCGCCGCACCCCCTCTAGCGGGCGCGGGGCGAAGCG
GTGCGGCGCCGGCAGGAAGGAAATGGGCGGGGAGGGCCTTCGTGCGTCGCCGCGCCGCCGTCCCCTTCTC
CCTCTCCAGCCTCGGGGCTGTCCGCGGGGGGACGGCTGCCTTCGGGGGGGACGGGGCAGGGCGGGGTTCG
GCTTCTGGCGTGTGACCGGCGGCTCTAGAGCCTCTGCTAACCATGTTCATGCCTTCTTCTTTTTCCTACA
GCTCCTGGGCAACGTGCTGGTTATTGTGCTGTCTCATCATTTTGGCAAAGAATTCGGCTTGATCGAAGCT
AGTGGATCCCCCGGGCTGCAGGAATTCACCATGTCTAGACTGGACAAGAGCAAAGTCATAAACGGCGCTC
TGGAATTACTCAATGGAGTCGGTATCGAAGGCCTGACGACAAGGAAACTCGCTCAAAAGCTGGGAGTTGA
GCAGCCTACCCTGTACTGGCACGTGAAGAACAAGCGGGCCCTGCTCGATGCCCTGCCAATCGAGATGCTG
GACAGGCATCATACCCACTTCTGCCCCCTGGAAGGCGAGTCATGGCAAGACTTTCTGCGGAACAACGCCA
AGTCATTCCGCTGTGCTCTCCTCTCACATCGCGACGGGGCTAAAGTGCATCTCGGCACCCGCCCAACAGA
GAAACAGTACGAAACCCTGGAAAATCAGCTCGCGTTCCTGTGTCAGCAAGGCTTCTCCCTGGAGAACGCA
CTGTACGCTCTGTCCGCCGTGGGCCACTTTACACTGGGCTGCGTATTGGAGGAACAGGAGCATCAAGTAG
CAAAAGAGGAAAGAGAGACACCTACCACCGATTCTATGCCCCCACTTCTGAGACAAGCAATTGAGCTGTT
CGACCGGCAGGGAGCCGAACCTGCCTTCCTTTTCGGCCTGGAACTAATCATATGTGGCCTGGAGAAACAG
CTAAAGTGCGAAAGCGGCGGGCCGGCCGACGCCCTTGACGATTTTGACTTAGACATGCTCCCAGCCGATG
CCCTTGACGACTTTGACCTTGATATGCTGCCTGCTGACGCTCTTGACGATTTTGACCTTGACATGCTCCC
CGGGTAACTAAGTAAGGATCCAGACATGATAAGATACATTGATGAGTTTGGACAAACCACAACTAGAATG
CAGTGAAAAAAATGCTTTATTTGTGAAATTTGTGATGCTATTGCTTTATTTGTAACCATTATAAGCTGCA
ATAAACAAGTTAACAACAACAATTGCATTCATTTTATGTTTCAGGTTCAGGGGGAGGTGTGGGAGGTTTT
TTAAAGCAAGTAAAACCTCTACAAATGTGGTATGGCTGATTATGATCCTGCAAGCCTCGTCGTCCTGGCC
GGACCACGCTATCTGTGCAAGGTCCCCGGCCCCGGACGCGCGCTCCATGAGCAGAGCGCCCGCCGCCGAG
GCGAAGACTCGGGCGGCGCCCTGCCCGTCCCACCAGGTCAACAGGCGGTAACCGGCCTCTTCATCGGGAA
TGCGCGCGACCTTCAGCATCGCCGGCATGTCCCCCTGGCGGACGGGAAGTATCCAGCTCGACCAAGCTTT
ACTAGGGACAGGATTGGTGACAGAAAAGCCCCATCCTTAGGCCTCCTCCTTCCTAGTCTCCTGATATTGG
GTCTAACCCCCACCTCCTGTTAGGCAGATTCCTTATCTGGTGACACACCCCCATTTCCTGGAGCCATCTC
TCTCCTTGCCAGAACCTCTAAGGTTTGCTTACGATGGAGCCAGAGAGGATCCTGGGAGGGAGAGCTTGGC
AGGGGGTGGGAGGGAAGGGGGGGATGCGTGACCTGCCCGGTTCTCAGTGGCCACCCTGCGCTACCCTCTC
CCAGAACCTGAGCTGCTCTGACGCGGCTGTCTGGTGCGTTTCACTGATCCTGGTGCTGCAGCTTCCTTAC
ACTTCCCAAGAGGAGAAGCAGTTTGGAAAAACAAAATCAGAATAAGTTGGTCCTGAGTTCTAACTTTGGC
TCTTCACCTTTCTAGTCCCCAATTTATATTGTTCCTCCGTGCGTCAGTTTTACCTGTGAGATAAGGCCAG
TAGCCAGCCCCGTCCTGGCAGGGCTGTGGTGAGGAGGGGGGTGTCCGTGTGGAAAACTCCCTTTGTGAGA
ATGGTGCGTCCTAGGTGTTCACCAGGTCGTGGCCGCCTCTACTCCCTTTCTCTTTCTCCATCCTTCTTTC
CTTAAAGAGTCCCCAGTGCTATCTGGGACATATTCCTCCGCCCAGAGCAGGGTCCCGCTTCCCTAAGGCC
CTGCTCTGGGCTTCTGGGTTTGAGTCCTTGGCAAGCCCAGGAGAGGCGCTCAGGCTTCCCTGTCCCCCTT
CCTCGTCCACCATCTCATGCCCCTGGCTCTCCTGCCCCTTCCCTACAGGGGTTCCTGGCTCTGCTCTAAG
GGCGAATTCGCGGCCGCTAAATTCAATTCGCCCTATAGTGAGTCGTATTACAATTCACTGGCCGTCGTTT
TACAACGTCGTGACTGGGAAAACCCTGGCGTTACCCAACTTAATCGCCTTGCAGCACATCCCCCTTTCGC
CAGCTGGCGTAATAGCGAAGAGGCCCGCACCGATCGCCCTTCCCAACAGTTGCGCAGCCTATACGTACGG
CAGTTTAAGGTTTACACCTATAAAAGAGAGAGCCGTTATCGTCTGTTTGTGGATGTACAGAGTGATATTA
TTGACACGCCGGGGCGACGGATGGTGATCCCCCTGGCCAGTGCACGTCTGCTGTCAGATAAAGTCTCCCG
TGAACTTTACCCGGTGGTGCATATCGGGGATGAAAGCTGGCGCATGATGACCACCGATATGGCCAGTGTG
CCGGTCTCCGTTATCGGGGAAGAAGTGGCTGATCTCAGCCACCGCGAAAATGACATCAAAAACGCCATTA
ACCTGATGTTCTGGGGAATATAAATGTCAGGCATGAGATTATCAAAAAGGATCTTCACCTAGATCCTTTT
CACGTAGAAAGCCAGTCCGCAGAAACGGTGCTGACCCCGGATGAATGTCAGCTACTGGGCTATCTGGACA
AGGGAAAACGCAAGCGCAAAGAGAAAGCAGGTAGCTTGCAGTGGGCTTACATGGCGATAGCTAGACTGGG
CGGTTTTATGGACAGCAAGCGAACCGGAATTGCCAGCTGGGGCGCCCTCTGGTAAGGTTGGGAAGCCCTG
CAAAGTAAACTGGATGGCTTTCTTGCCGCCAAGGATCTGATGGCGCAGGGGATCAAGCTCTGATCAAGAG
ACAGGATGAGGATCGTTTCGCATGATTGAACAAGATGGATTGCACGCAGGTTCTCCGGCCGCTTGGGTGG
AGAGGCTATTCGGCTATGACTGGGCACAACAGACAATCGGCTGCTCTGATGCCGCCGTGTTCCGGCTGTC
AGCGCAGGGGCGCCCGGTTCTTTTTGTCAAGACCGACCTGTCCGGTGCCCTGAATGAACTGCAAGACGAG
GCAGCGCGGCTATCGTGGCTGGCCACGACGGGCGTTCCTTGCGCAGCTGTGCTCGACGTTGTCACTGAAG
CGGGAAGGGACTGGCTGCTATTGGGCGAAGTGCCGGGGCAGGATCTCCTGTCATCTCACCTTGCTCCTGC
CGAGAAAGTATCCATCATGGCTGATGCAATGCGGCGGCTGCATACGCTTGATCCGGCTACCTGCCCATTC
GACCACCAAGCGAAACATCGCATCGAGCGAGCACGTACTCGGATGGAAGCCGGTCTTGTCGATCAGGATG
ATCTGGACGAAGAGCATCAGGGGCTCGCGCCAGCCGAACTGTTCGCCAGGCTCAAGGCGAGCATGCCCGA
CGGCGAGGATCTCGTCGTGACCCATGCATGGCGATGCCTGCTTGCCGAATATCATGGTGGAAAATGGCCG
CTTTTCTGGATTCATCGACTGTGGCCGGCTGGGTGTGGCGGACCGCTATCAGGACATAGCGTTGGCTACC
CGTGATATTGCTGAAGAGCTTGGCGGCGAATGGGCTGACCGCTTCCTCGTGCTTTACGGTATCGCCGCTC
CCGATTCGCAGCGCATCGCCTTCTATCGCCTTCTTGACGAGTTCTTCTGAATTATTAACGCTTACAATTT
CCTGATGCGGTATTTTCTCCTTACGCATCTGTGCGGTATTTCACACCGCATCAGGTGGCACTTTTCGGGG
AAATGTGCGCGGAACCCCTATTTGTTTATTTTTCTAAATACATTCAAATATGTATCCGCTCATGAGATTA
TCAAAAAGGATCTTCACCTAGATCCTTTTAAATTAAAAATGAAGTTTTAAATCAATCTAAAGTATATATG
AGTAAACTTGGTCTGACAGTTACCAATGCTTAATCAGTGAGGCACCTATCTCAGCGATCTGTCTATTTCG
TTCATCCATAGTTGCCTGACTCCCCGTCGTGTAGATAACTACGATACGGGAGGGCTTACCATCTGGCCCC
AGTGCTGCAATGATACCGCGAGACCCACGCTCACCGGCTCCAGATTTATCAGCAATAAACCAGCCAGCCG
GAAGGGCCGAGCGCAGAAGTGGTCCTGCAACTTTATCCGCCTCCATCCAGTCTATTAATTGTTGCCGGGA
AGCTAGAGTAAGTAGTTCGCCAGTTAATAGTTTGCGCAACGTTGTTGCCATTGCTACAGGCATCGTGGTG
TCACGCTCGTCGTTTGGTATGGCTTCATTCAGCTCCGGTTCCCAACGATCAAGGCGAGTTACATGATCCC
CCATGTTGTGCAAAAAAGCGGTTAGCTCCTTCGGTCCTCCGATCGTTGTCAGAAGTAAGTTGGCCGCAGT
GTTATCACTCATGGTTATGGCAGCACTGCATAATTCTCTTACTGTCATGCCATCCGTAAGATGCTTTTCT
GTGACTGGTGAATACTCAACCAAGTCATTCTGAGAATAGTGTATGCGGCGACCGAGTTGCTCTTGCCCGG
CGTCAATACGGGATAATACCGCGCCACATAGCAGAACTTTAAAAGTGCTCATCATTGGAAAACGTTCTTC
GGGGCGAAAACTCTCAAGGATCTTACCGCTGTTGAGATCCAGTTCGATGTAACCCACTCGTGCACCCAAC
TGATCTTCAGCATCTTTTACTTTCACCAGCGTTTCTGGGTGAGCAAAAACAGGAAGGCAAAATGCCGCAA
AAAAGGGAATAAGGGCGACACGGAAATGTTGAATACTCATACTCTTCCTTTTTCAATATTATTGAAGCAT
TTATCAGGGTTATTGTCTCATGACCAAAATCCCTTAACGTGAGTTTTCGTTCCACTGAGCGTCAGACCCC
GTAGAAAAGATCAAAGGATCTTCTTGAGATCCTTTTTTTCTGCGCGTAATCTGCTGCTTGCAAACAAAAA
AACCACCGCTACCAGCGGTGGTTTGTTTGCCGGATCAAGAGCTACCAACTCTTTTTCCGAAGGTAACTGG
CTTCAGCAGAGCGCAGATACCAAATACTGTTCTTCTAGTGTAGCCGTAGTTAGGCCACCACTTCAAGAAC
TCTGTAGCACCGCCTACATACCTCGCTCTGCTAATCCTGTTACCAGTGGCTGCTGCCAGTGGCGATAAGT
CGTGTCTTACCGGGTTGGACTCAAGACGATAGTTACCGGATAAGGCGCAGCGGTCGGGCTGAACGGGGGG
TTCGTGCACACAGCCCAGCTTGGAGCGAACGACCTACACCGAACTGAGATACCTACAGCGTGAGCTATGA
GAAAGCGCCACGCTTCCCGAAGGGAGAAAGGCGGACAGGTATCCGGTAAGCGGCAGGGTCGGAACAGGAG
AGCGCACGAGGGAGCTTCCAGGGGGAAACGCCTGGTATCTTTATAGTCCTGTCGGGTTTCGCCACCTCTG
ACTTGAGCGTCGATTTTTGTGATGCTCGTCAGGGGGGCGGAGCCTATGGAAAAACGCCAGCAACGCGGCC
TTTTTACGGTTCCTGGCCTTTTGCTGGCCTTTTGCTCACATGTTCTTTCCTGCGTTATCCCCTGATTCTG
TGGATAACCGTATTACCGCCTTTGAGTGAGCTGATACCGCTCGCCGCAGCCGAACGACCGAGCGCAGCGA
GTCAGTGAGCGAGGAAGCGGAAGAGCGCCCAATACGCAAACCGCCTCTCCCCGCGCGTTGGCCGATTCAT
TAATGCAGCTGGCACGACAGGTTTCCCGACTGGAAAGCGGGCAGTGAGCGCAACGCAATTAATGTGAGTT
AGCTCACTCATTAGGCACCCCAGGCTTTACACTTTATGCTTCCGGCTCGTATGTTGTGTGGAATTGTGAG
CGGATAACAATTTCACACAGGAAACAGCTATGACCATGATTACGCCAAGCTCAGAATTAACCCTCACTAA
AGGGA
